Addgene plasmid #220329: pUAST-3x attB
Purpose: (Empty Backbone) includes 3 standard UAS cassettes
Depositing lab: Erdem Bangi. Depositing organization: Florida State University, Tallahassee.
Backbone
  Vector backbone: pUAST
  Backbone size (bp): 10697
  Vector type: Insect Expression
Growth in bacteria
  Bacterial resistance: Ampicillin, 100 μg/mL
  Growth temperature: 37°C
  Growth strain: NEB Stable
  Growth instructions: grow at 32C in case of issues
  Copy number: Unknown
Terms and licenses: Academic/Nonprofit Terms; Industry Terms: Not Available to Industry
How to cite: pUAST-3x attB was a gift from Erdem Bangi (Addgene plasmid # 220329 ; http://n2t.net/addgene:220329 ; RRID:Addgene_220329)
