[The description below was written by a language model from this plasmid's Addgene catalogue record and pLannotate feature annotations shown in this document.]
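Description:
pUAST-3x attB is an empty insect-expression backbone derived from pUAST, designed for building multigenic Gal4-responsive transgenes for Drosophila. In bacteria it is maintained through a high-copy ColE1/pUC-type origin and selected with ampicillin via the β-lactamase gene under its own promoter. The backbone also carries an f1 phage origin and remnants of a pBluescript-style cloning region: a lacZα fragment, lac promoter/operator and CAP site, a lacI fragment, and flanking T7 and T3 promoters. The catalogue lists a backbone of about 10.7 kb, consistent with the 10,680 nt sequenced record.

The payload region consists of three tandem, same-orientation UAS cassettes. Each contains five copies of the Gal4-binding upstream activating sequence, the Drosophila hsp70Bb basal promoter, a short unannotated gap that presumably holds the cloning sites (the record does not list them), and an SV40-derived 3′ region with the small t intron and SV40 polyadenylation signal. The small t, large T and NLS "CDS" hits in the annotation are simply fragments of this SV40 terminator segment, not intended coding payloads. Because each cassette has its own enhancer, promoter and terminator, up to three separate inserts can be placed in one plasmid and co-expressed wherever Gal4 is supplied.

Upstream of the cassettes lies mini-white, the eye-colour marker used to identify transgenic flies. Downstream is a single φC31 attB site, allowing integrase-mediated insertion into a genomic attP landing site. No P-element ends are annotated. The three near-identical repeats probably explain the use of a recombination-deficient bacterial strain for propagation.
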