Features (pLannotate 1.2.2; 37 found; start..end, strand, type, name):
      4..432     +  rep_origin     f1 ori (sequence partly withheld): f1 bacteriophage origin of replication; arrow indicates direction of (+) strand synthesis
    463..620     -  CDS            lacZα (fragment): LacZα fragment of β-galactosidase; lacZ fragment
    623..641     +  promoter       T7 promoter: promoter for bacteriophage T7 RNA polymerase
    666..4785    +  gene           mini-white: white; This modified version of the white gene lacks part of the first intron.
   4800..4894    +  protein_bind   5X UAS: five tandem copies of the "ScaI site" 17-mer CGGAGTACTGTCCTCCG, an upstream activating sequence (UAS) that efficiently binds yeast Gal4 (Webster et al., 1988; Pfeiffer et al., 2010) GAL4
   4913..5151    +  promoter       hsp70 promoter: Drosophila melanogaster hsp70Bb promoter
   5219..5293    +  CDS            small t antigen (fragment): SV40 (simian virus 40) small t antigen
   5295..5360    +  intron         small t intron: SV40 (simian virus 40) small t antigen intron
   5490..5510    +  CDS            SV40 NLS: nuclear localization signal of SV40 (simian virus 40) large T antigen
   5517..5651    +  CDS            LT_POVHA (fragment): Protein inferred from homology: Swiss-Prot protein existence level 3. Isoform large T antigen is a key early protein essential for both driving viral replication and inducing cellular transformation. Plays a role in viral genome replication by driving entry of quiescent cells into the cell cycle and by autoregulating the synthesis of viral early mRNA. Displays highly oncogenic activities by corrupting the host cellular checkpoint mechanisms that guard cell division and the transcription, replication, and repair of DNA. Participates in the modulation of cellular gene expression preceeding viral
   5676..5759    +  CDS            large T antigen (fragment): large T antigen from SV40 (simian virus 40)
   5782..5916    +  polyA_signal   SV40 poly(A) signal: SV40 polyadenylation signal
   5932..6026    +  protein_bind   5X UAS: five tandem copies of the "ScaI site" 17-mer CGGAGTACTGTCCTCCG, an upstream activating sequence (UAS) that efficiently binds yeast Gal4 (Webster et al., 1988; Pfeiffer et al., 2010) GAL4
   6045..6283    +  promoter       hsp70 promoter: Drosophila melanogaster hsp70Bb promoter
   6353..6427    +  CDS            small t antigen (fragment): SV40 (simian virus 40) small t antigen
   6429..6494    +  intron         small t intron: SV40 (simian virus 40) small t antigen intron
   6624..6644    +  CDS            SV40 NLS: nuclear localization signal of SV40 (simian virus 40) large T antigen
   6651..6785    +  CDS            LT_POVHA (fragment): Protein inferred from homology: Swiss-Prot protein existence level 3. Isoform large T antigen is a key early protein essential for both driving viral replication and inducing cellular transformation. Plays a role in viral genome replication by driving entry of quiescent cells into the cell cycle and by autoregulating the synthesis of viral early mRNA. Displays highly oncogenic activities by corrupting the host cellular checkpoint mechanisms that guard cell division and the transcription, replication, and repair of DNA. Participates in the modulation of cellular gene expression preceeding viral
   6810..6893    +  CDS            large T antigen (fragment): large T antigen from SV40 (simian virus 40)
   6916..7050    +  polyA_signal   SV40 poly(A) signal: SV40 polyadenylation signal
   7066..7160    +  protein_bind   5X UAS: five tandem copies of the "ScaI site" 17-mer CGGAGTACTGTCCTCCG, an upstream activating sequence (UAS) that efficiently binds yeast Gal4 (Webster et al., 1988; Pfeiffer et al., 2010) GAL4
   7179..7417    +  promoter       hsp70 promoter: Drosophila melanogaster hsp70Bb promoter
   7478..7552    +  CDS            small t antigen (fragment): SV40 (simian virus 40) small t antigen
   7554..7619    +  intron         small t intron: SV40 (simian virus 40) small t antigen intron
   7749..7769    +  CDS            SV40 NLS: nuclear localization signal of SV40 (simian virus 40) large T antigen
   7776..7910    +  CDS            LT_POVHA (fragment): Protein inferred from homology: Swiss-Prot protein existence level 3. Isoform large T antigen is a key early protein essential for both driving viral replication and inducing cellular transformation. Plays a role in viral genome replication by driving entry of quiescent cells into the cell cycle and by autoregulating the synthesis of viral early mRNA. Displays highly oncogenic activities by corrupting the host cellular checkpoint mechanisms that guard cell division and the transcription, replication, and repair of DNA. Participates in the modulation of cellular gene expression preceeding viral
   7935..8018    +  CDS            large T antigen (fragment): large T antigen from SV40 (simian virus 40)
   8041..8175    +  polyA_signal   SV40 poly(A) signal: SV40 polyadenylation signal
   8204..8273    +  protein_bind   attB: attB site for the φC31 integrase (Groth et al., 2000) phage φC31 integrase
   8492..8510    -  promoter       T3 promoter: promoter for bacteriophage T3 RNA polymerase
   8555..8571    -  protein_bind   lac operator: The lac repressor binds to the lac operator to inhibit transcription in E. coli. This inhibition can be relieved by adding lactose or isopropyl-β-D-thiogalactopyranoside (IPTG). lac repressor encoded by lacI
   8579..8609    -  promoter       lac promoter: promoter for the E. coli lac operon
   8624..8645    -  protein_bind   CAP binding site: CAP binding activates transcription in the presence of cAMP. E. coli catabolite activator protein
   8658..8750    -  CDS            lacI (fragment): lac repressor; lacI; The lac repressor binds to the lac operator to inhibit transcription in E. coli. This inhibition can be relieved by adding lactose or isopropyl-β-D-thiogalactopyranoside (IPTG).
   8933..9521    -  rep_origin     ori: high-copy-number ColE1/pMB1/pBR322/pUC origin of replication
   9692..10552   -  CDS            AmpR: β-lactamase; bla; confers resistance to ampicillin, carbenicillin, and related antibiotics
  10553..10657   -  promoter       AmpR promoter: bla
>Addgene plasmid #220329 | pUAST-3x attB | addgene full sequence | sequence record 442491 | Addgene NGS Result
GGG
[124 nt withheld, positions 4-127]
C
[91 nt withheld, positions 129-219]
A
[49 nt withheld, positions 221-269]
CCTTTGACGTTGGAGTCCACGTTCTTT
[37 nt withheld, positions 297-333]
ACCCTATCTCGGTCTATTCTTTTGATTTATAAGGGATTTTGCCGATTTCGGCCTATTGGTTAAAAAATGA
GCTGATTTAACAAAAATTTAACGCGAATTTTAACAAAATATTAACGCTTACAATTYMSATTCGCCATTCA
GGCTGCGCAACTGTTGGGAAGGGCGATCGGTGCGGGCCTCTTCGCTATTACGCCAGCTGGCGAAAGGGGG
ATGTGCTGCAAGGCGATTAAGTTGGGTAACGCCAGGGTTTTCCCAGTCACGACGTTGTAAAACGACGGCC
AGTGAATTGTAATACGACTCACTATAGGGCGAATTGGGTACGTACCGGGCCCCTAGTATGTATGTAAGTT
AATAAAACCCATTTTTGCGGAAAGTAGATAAAAAAAACATTTTTTTTTTTTACTGCACTGGATATCATTG
AACTTATCTGATCAGTTTTAAATTTACTTCGATCCAAGGGTATTTGATGTACCAGGTTCTTTCGATTACC
TCTCACTCAAAATGACATTCCACTCAAAGTCAGCGCTGTTTGCCTCCTTCTCTGTCCACAGAAATATCGC
CGTCTCTTTCGCCGCTGCGTCCGCTATCTCTTTCGCCACCGTTTGTAGCGTTACGTAGCGTCAATGTCCG
CCTTCAGTTGCATTTTGTCAGCGGTTTCGTGACGAAGCTCCAAGCGGTTTACGCCATCAATTAAACACAA
AGTGCTGTGCCAAAACTCCTCTCGCTTCTTATTTTTGTTTGTTTTTTGAGTGATTGGGGTGGTGATTGGT
TTTGGGTGGGTAAGCAGGGGAAAGTGTGAAAAATCCCGGCAATGGGCCAAGAGGATCAGGAGCTATTAAT
TCGCGGAGGCAGCAAACACCCATCTGCCGAGCATCTGAACAATGTGAGTAGTACATGTGCATACATCTTA
AGTTCACTTGATCTATAGGAACTGCGATTGCAACATCAAATTGTCTGCGGCGTGAGAACTGCGACCCACA
AAAATCCCAAACCGCAATTGCACAAACAAATAGTGACACGAAACAGATTATTCTGGTAGCTGTTCTCGCT
ATATAAGACAATTTTTGAGATCATATCATGATCAAGACATCTAAAGGCATTCATTTTCGACTATATTCTT
TTTTACAAAAAATATAACAACCAGATATTTTAAGCTGATCCTAGATGCACAAAAAATAAATAAAAGTATA
AACCTACTTCGTAGGATACTTCGGGGTACTTTTTGTTCGGGGTTAGATGAGCATAACGCTTGTAGTTGAT
ATTTGAGATCCCCTATCATTGCAGGGTGACAGCGGAGCGGCTTCGCAGAGCTGCATTAACCAGGGCTTCG
GGCAGGCCAAAAACTACGGCACGCTCCGGCCACCCAGTCCGCCGGAGGACTCCGGTTCAGGGAGCGGCCA
ACTAGCCGAGAACCTCACCTATGCCTGGCACAATATGGACATCTTTGGGGCGGTCAATCAGCCGGGCTCC
GGATGGCGGCAGCTGGTCAACCGGACACGCGGACTATTCTGCAACGAGCGACACATACCGGCGCCCAGGA
AACATTTGCTCAAGAACGGTGAGTTTCTATTCGCAGTCGGCTGATCTGTGTGAAATCTTAATAAAGGGTC
CAATTACCAATTTGAAACTCAGTTTGCGGCGTGGCCTATCCGGGCGAACTTTTGGCCGTGATGGGCAGTT
CCGGTGCCGGAAAGACGACCCTGCTGAATGCCCTTGCCTTTCGATCGCCGCAGGGCATCCAAGTATCGCC
ATCCGGGATGCGACTGCTCAATGGCCAACCTGTGGACGCCAAGGAGATGCAGGCCAGGTGCGCCTATGTC
CAGCAGGATGACCTCTTTATCGGCTCCCTAACGGCCAGGGAACACCTGATTTTCCAAGCCATGGTGCGGA
TGCCACGACATCTGACCTATCGGCAGCGAGTGGCCCGCGTGGATCAGGTGATCCAGGAGCTTTCGCTCAG
CAAATGTCAGCACACGATCATCGGTGTGCCCGGCAGGGTGAAAGGTCTGTCCGGCGGAGAAAGGAAGCGT
CTGGCATTCGCCTCCGAGGCTCTAACCGATCCGCCGCTTCTGATCTGCGATGAGCCCACCTCCGGACTGG
ACTCCTTTACCGCCCACAGCGTCGTCCAGGTGCTGAAGAAGCTGTCGCAGAAGGGCAAGACCGTCATCCT
GACCATTCATCAGCCGTCTTCCGAGCTGTTTGAGCTCTTTGACAAGATCCTTCTGATGGCCGAGGGCAGG
GTAGCTTTCTTGGGCACTCCCAGCGAAGCCGTCGACTTCTTTTCCTAGTGAGTTCGATGTGTTTATTAAG
GGTATCTAGTATTACATAACATCTCAACTCCTATCCAGCGTGGGTGCCCAGTGTCCTACCAACTACAATC
CGGCGGACTTTTACGTACAGGTGTTGGCCGTTGTGCCCGGACGGGAGATCGAGTCCCGTGATCGGATCGC
CAAGATATGCGACAATTTTGCCATTAGCAAAGTAGCCCGGGATATGGAGCAGTTGTTGGCCACCAAAAAT
CTGGAGAAGCCACTGGAGCAGCCGGAGAATGGGTACACCTACAAGGCCACCTGGTTCATGCAGTTCCGGG
CGGTCCTGTGGCGATCCTGGCTGTCGGTGCTCAAGGAACCACTCCTCGTAAAAGTGCGACTTATTCAGAC
AACGGTGAGTGGTTCCAGTGGAAACAAATGATATAACGCTTACAATTCTTGGAAACAAATTCGCTAGATT
TTAGATAGAATTGCCTGATTCCACACCCTTCTTAGTTTTTTTCAATGAGATGTATAGTTTATAGTTTTGC
AGAAGATAAATAAATTTCATTTAACTCGCGAATATTAATGAGATGCGAGTAACATTTTAATTTGCAGATG
GTTGCCATCTTGATTGGCCTCATCTTTTTGGGCCAACAACTCACGCAAGTGGGTGTGATGAATATCAACG
GAGCCATCTTCCTCTTCCTGACCAACATGACCTTTCAAAACGTCTTTGCCACGATAAATGTAAGTCATGT
TTAGAATACATTTGCATTTCAATAATTTACTAACTTTCTAATGAATCGATTCGATTTAGGTGTTCACCTC
AGAGCTGCCAGTTTTTATGAGGGAGGCCCGAAGTCGACTTTATCGCTGTGACACATACTTTCTGGGCAAA
ACGATTGCCGAATTGCCGCTTTTTCTCACAGTGCCACTGGTCTTCACGGCGATTGCCTATCCGATGATCG
GACTGCGGGCCGGAGTGCTGCACTTCTTCAACTGCCTGGCGCTGGTCACTCTGGTGGCCAATGTGTCAAC
GTCCTTCGGATATCTAATATCCTGCGCCAGCTCCTCGACCTCGATGGCGCTGTCTGTGGGTCCGCCGGTT
ATCATACCATTCCTGCTCTTTGGCGGCTTCTTCTTGAACTCGGGCTCGGTGCCAGTATACCTCAAATGGT
TGTCGTACCTCTCATGGTTCCGTTACGCCAACGAGGGTCTGCTGATTAACCAATGGGCGGACGTGGAGCC
GGGCGAAATTAGCTGCACATCGTCGAACACCACGTGCCCCAGTTCGGGCAAGGTCATCCTGGAGACGCTT
AACTTCTCCGCCGCCGATCTGCCGCTGGACTACGTGGGTCTGGCCATTCTCATCGTGAGCTTCCGGGTGC
TCGCATATCTGGCTCTAAGACTTCGGGCCCGACGCAAGGAGTAGCCGACATATATCCGAAATAACTGCTT
GTTTTTTTTTTTTACCATTATTACCATCGTGTTTACTGTTTATTGCCCCCTCAAAAAGCTAATGTAATTA
TATTTGTGCCAATAAAAACAAGATATGACCTATAGAATACAAGTATTTCCCCTTCGAACATCCCCACAAG
TAGACTTTGGATTTGTCTTCTAACCAAAAGACTTACACACCTGCATACCTTACATCAAAAACTCGTTTAT
CGCTACATAAAACACCGGGATATATTTTTTATATACATACTTTTCAAATCGCGCGCCCTCTTCATAATTC
ACCTCCACCACACCACGTTTCGTAGTTGCTCTTTCGCTGTCTCCCACCCGCTCTCCGCAACACATTCACC
TTTTGTTCGACGACCTTGGAGCGACTGTCGTTAGTTCCGCGCGATTCGGTTCGCTCAAATGGTTCCGAGT
GGTTCATTTCGTCTCAATAGAAATTAGTAATAAATATTTGTATGTACAATTTATTTGCTCCAATATATTT
GTATATATTTCCCTCACAGCTATATTTATTCTAATTTAATATTATGACTTTTTAAGGTAATTTTTTGTGA
CCTGTTCGGAGTGATTAGCGTTACAATTTGAACTGAAAGTGACATCCAGTGTTTGTTCCTTGTGTAGATG
CATCTCAAAAAAATGGTGGGCATAATAGTGTTGTTTATATATATCAAAAATAACAACTATAATAATAAGA
ATACATTTAATTTAGAAAATGCTTGGATTTCACTGGAACTAGGCTAGCCTGCAGGTCGGAGTACTGTCCT
CCGAGCGGAGTACTGTCCTCCGAGCGGAGTACTGTCCTCCGAGCGGAGTACTGTCCTCCGAGCGGAGTAC
TGTCCTCCGAGCGGAGACTCTAGCGAGCGCCGGAGTATAAATAGAGGCGCTTCGTCTACGGAGCGACAAT
TCAATTCAAACAAGCAAAGTGAACACGTCGCTAAGCGAAAGCTAAGCAAATAAACAAGCGCAGCTGAACA
AGCTAAACAATCTGCAGTAAAGTGCAAGTTAAAGTGAATCAATTAAAAGTAACCAGCAACCAAGTAAATC
AACTGCAACTACTGAAATCTGCCAAGAAGTAATTATTGAATACAAGAAGAGAACTCTGAATAGGGAATTG
GGAATTGGCCGGCCATATGACCGGTGATACTTAATTAACTGAAGACGTCCTAGAGGATCTTTGTGAAGGA
ACCTTACTTCTGTGGTGTGACATAATTGGACAAACTACCTACAGAGATTTAAAGCTCTAAGGTAAATATA
AAATTTTTAAGTGTATAATGTGTTAAACTACTGATTCTAATTGTTTGTGTATTTTAGATTCCAACCTATG
GAACTGATGAATGGGAGCAGTGGTGGAATGCCTTTAATGAGGAAAACCTGTTTTGCTCAGAAGAAATGCC
ATCTAGTGATGATGAGGCTACTGCTGACTCTCAACATTCTACTCCTCCAAAAAAGAAGAGAAAGGTAGAA
GACCCCAAGGACTTTCCTTCAGAATTGCTAAGTTTTTTGAGTCATGCTGTGTTTAGTAATAGAACTCTTG
CTTGCTTTGCTATTTACACCACAAAGGAAAAAGCTGCACTGCTATACAAGAAAATTATGGAAAAATATTT
GATGTATAGTGCCTTGACTAGAGATCATAATCAGCCATACCACATTTGTAGAGGTTTTACTTGCTTTAAA
AAACCTCCCACACCTCCCCCTGAACCTGAAACATAAAATGAATGCAATTGTTGTTGTTAACTTGTTTATT
GCAGCTTATAATGGTTACAAATAAAGCAATAGCATCACAAATTTCACAAATAAAGCATTTTTTTCACTGC
ATTCTAGTTGTGGTTTGTCCAAACTCATCAATGTATCTTATCATGTCTGGATCCAAGCTTCTGCAGGTCG
GAGTACTGTCCTCCGAGCGGAGTACTGTCCTCCGAGCGGAGTACTGTCCTCCGAGCGGAGTACTGTCCTC
CGAGCGGAGTACTGTCCTCCGAGCGGAGACTCTAGCGAGCGCCGGAGTATAAATAGAGGCGCTTCGTCTA
CGGAGCGACAATTCAATTCAAACAAGCAAAGTGAACACGTCGCTAAGCGAAAGCTAAGCAAATAAACAAG
CGCAGCTGAACAAGCTAAACAATCTGCAGTAAAGTGCAAGTTAAAGTGAATCAATTAAAAGTAACCAGCA
ACCAAGTAAATCAACTGCAACTACTGAAATCTGCCAAGAAGTAATTATTGAATACAAGAAGAGAACTCTG
AATAGGGAATTGGGAATTGGCGCGCCATATGCGTACGGATACGCGATCGCCTGAAGTTTAAACCTAGAGG
ATCTTTGTGAAGGAACCTTACTTCTGTGGTGTGACATAATTGGACAAACTACCTACAGAGATTTAAAGCT
CTAAGGTAAATATAAAATTTTTAAGTGTATAATGTGTTAAACTACTGATTCTAATTGTTTGTGTATTTTA
GATTCCAACCTATGGAACTGATGAATGGGAGCAGTGGTGGAATGCCTTTAATGAGGAAAACCTGTTTTGC
TCAGAAGAAATGCCATCTAGTGATGATGAGGCTACTGCTGACTCTCAACATTCTACTCCTCCAAAAAAGA
AGAGAAAGGTAGAAGACCCCAAGGACTTTCCTTCAGAATTGCTAAGTTTTTTGAGTCATGCTGTGTTTAG
TAATAGAACTCTTGCTTGCTTTGCTATTTACACCACAAAGGAAAAAGCTGCACTGCTATACAAGAAAATT
ATGGAAAAATATTTGATGTATAGTGCCTTGACTAGAGATCATAATCAGCCATACCACATTTGTAGAGGTT
TTACTTGCTTTAAAAAACCTCCCACACCTCCCCCTGAACCTGAAACATAAAATGAATGCAATTGTTGTTG
TTAACTTGTTTATTGCAGCTTATAATGGTTACAAATAAAGCAATAGCATCACAAATTTCACAAATAAAGC
ATTTTTTTCACTGCATTCTAGTTGTGGTTTGTCCAAACTCATCAATGTATCTTATCATGTCTGGATCCGC
ATGCCTGCAGGTCGGAGTACTGTCCTCCGAGCGGAGTACTGTCCTCCGAGCGGAGTACTGTCCTCCGAGC
GGAGTACTGTCCTCCGAGCGGAGTACTGTCCTCCGAGCGGAGACTCTAGCGAGCGCCGGAGTATAAATAG
AGGCGCTTCGTCTACGGAGCGACAATTCAATTCAAACAAGCAAAGTGAACACGTCGCTAAGCGAAAGCTA
AGCAAATAAACAAGCGCAGCTGAACAAGCTAAACAATCTGCAGTAAAGTGCAAGTTAAAGTGAATCAATT
AAAAGTAACCAGCAACCAAGTAAATCAACTGCAACTACTGAAATCTGCCAAGAAGTAATTATTGAATACA
AGAAGAGAACTCTGAATAGGGAATTGGGAATTCGTTAACAGATCTGCGGCCGCGGCTCGAGGGTACCTCT
AGAGGATCTTTGTGAAGGAACCTTACTTCTGTGGTGTGACATAATTGGACAAACTACCTACAGAGATTTA
AAGCTCTAAGGTAAATATAAAATTTTTAAGTGTATAATGTGTTAAACTACTGATTCTAATTGTTTGTGTA
TTTTAGATTCCAACCTATGGAACTGATGAATGGGAGCAGTGGTGGAATGCCTTTAATGAGGAAAACCTGT
TTTGCTCAGAAGAAATGCCATCTAGTGATGATGAGGCTACTGCTGACTCTCAACATTCTACTCCTCCAAA
AAAGAAGAGAAAGGTAGAAGACCCCAAGGACTTTCCTTCAGAATTGCTAAGTTTTTTGAGTCATGCTGTG
TTTAGTAATAGAACTCTTGCTTGCTTTGCTATTTACACCACAAAGGAAAAAGCTGCACTGCTATACAAGA
AAATTATGGAAAAATATTTGATGTATAGTGCCTTGACTAGAGATCATAATCAGCCATACCACATTTGTAG
AGGTTTTACTTGCTTTAAAAAACCTCCCACACCTCCCCCTGAACCTGAAACATAAAATGAATGCAATTGT
TGTTGTTAACTTGTTTATTGCAGCTTATAATGGTTACAAATAAAGCAATAGCATCACAAATTTCACAAAT
AAAGCATTTTTTTCACTGCATTCTAGTTGTGGTTTGTCCAAACTCATCAATGTATCTTATCATGTCTGGA
TCCACTAGTGTCGACGATGTAGGTCACGGTCTCGAAGCCGCGGTGCGGGTGCCAGGGCGTGCCCTTGGGC
TCCCCGGGCGCGTACTCCACCTCACCCATCTGGTCCATCATGATGAACGGGTCGAGGTGGCGGTAGTTGA
TCCCGGCGAACGCGCGGCGCACCGGGAAGCCCTCGCCCTCGAAACCGCTGGGCGCGGTGGTCACGGTGAG
CACGGGACGTGCGACGGCGTCGGCGGGTGCGGATACGCGGGGCAGCGTCAGCGGGTTCTCGACGGTCACG
GCGGGCATGTCGACACTAGTTCTAGCCAGCTTTTGTTCCCTTTAGTGAGGGTTAATTTCGAGCTTGGCGT
AATCATGGTCATAGCTGTTTCCTGTGTGAAATTGTTATCCGCTCACAATTCCACACAACATACGAGCCGG
AAGCATAAAGTGTAAAGCCTGGGGTGCCTAATGAGTGAGCTAACTCACATTAATTGCGTTGCGCTCACTG
CCCGCTTTCCAGTCGGGAAACCTGTCGTGCCAGCTGCATTAATGAATCGGCCAACGCGCGGGGAGAGGCG
GTTTGCGTATTGGGCGCTCTTCCGCTTCCTCGCTCACTGACTCGCTGCGCTCGGTCGTTCGGCTGCGGCG
AGCGGTATCAGCTCACTCAAAGGCGGTAATACGGTTATCCACAGAATCAGGGGATAACGCAGGAAAGAAC
ATGTGAGCAAAAGGCCAGCAAAAGGCCAGGAACCGTAAAAAGGCCGCGTTGCTGGCGTTTTTCCATAGGC
TCCGCCCCCCTGACGAGCATCACAAAAATCGACGCTCAAGTCAGAGGTGGCGAAACCCGACAGGACTATA
AAGATACCAGGCGTTTCCCCCTGGAAGCTCCCTCGTGCGCTCTCCTGTTCCGACCCTGCCGCTTACCGGA
TACCTGTCCGCCTTTCTCCCTTCGGGAAGCGTGGCGCTTTCTCATAGCTCACGCTGTAGGTATCTCAGTT
CGGTGTAGGTCGTTCGCTCCAAGCTGGGCTGTGTGCACGAACCCCCCGTTCAGCCCGACCGCTGCGCCTT
ATCCGGTAACTATCGTCTTGAGTCCAACCCGGTAAGACACGACTTATCGCCACTGGCAGCAGCCACTGGT
AACAGGATTAGCAGAGCGAGGTATGTAGGCGGTGCTACAGAGTTCTTGAAGTGGTGGCCTAACTACGGCT
ACACTAGAAGAACAGTATTTGGTATCTGCGCTCTGCTGAAGCCAGTTACCTTCGGAAAAAGAGTTGGTAG
CTCTTGATCCGGCAAACAAACCACCGCTGGTAGCGGTGGTTTTTTTGTTTGCAAGCAGCAGATTACGCGC
AGAAAAAAAGGATCTCAAGAAGATCCTTTGATCTTTTCTACGGGGTCTGACGCTCAGTGGAACGAAAACT
CACGTTAAGGGATTTTGGTCATGAGATTATCAAAAAGGATCTTCACCTAGATCCTTTTAAATTAAAAATG
AAGTTTTAAATCAATCTAAAGTATATATGAGTAAACTTGGTCTGACAGTTACCAATGCTTAATCAGTGAG
GCACCTATCTCAGCGATCTGTCTATTTCGTTCATCCATAGTTGCCTGACTCCCCGTCGTGTAGATAACTA
CGATACGGGAGGGCTTACCATCTGGCCCCAGTGCTGCAATGATACCGCGAGACCCACGCTCACCGGCTCC
AGATTTATCAGCAATAAACCAGCCAGCCGGAAGGGCCGAGCGCAGAAGTGGTCCTGCAACTTTATCCGCC
TCCATCCAGTCTATTAATTGTTGCCGGGAAGCTAGAGTAAGTAGTTCGCCAGTTAATAGTTTGCGCAACG
TTGTTGCCATTGCTACAGGCATCGTGGTGTCACGCTCGTCGTTTGGTATGGCTTCATTCAGCTCCGGTTC
CCAACGATCAAGGCGAGTTACATGATCCCCCATGTTGTGCAAAAAAGCGGTTAGCTCCTTCGGTCCTCCG
ATCGTTGTCAGAAGTAAGTTGGCCGCAGTGTTATCACTCATGGTTATGGCAGCACTGCATAATTCTCTTA
CTGTCATGCCATCCGTAAGATGCTTTTCTGTGACTGGTGAGTACTCAACCAAGTCATTCTGAGAATAGTG
TATGCGGCGACCGAGTTGCTCTTGCCCGGCGTCAATACGGGATAATACCGCGCCACATAGCAGAACTTTA
AAAGTGCTCATCATTGGAAAACGTTCTTCGGGGCGAAAACTCTCAAGGATCTTACCGCTGTTGAGATCCA
GTTCGATGTAACCCACTCGTGCACCCAACTGATCTTCAGCATCTTTTACTTTCACCAGCGTTTCTGGGTG
AGCAAAAACAGGAAGGCAAAATGCCGCAAAAAAGGGAATAAGGGCGACACGGAAATGTTGAATACTCATA
CTCTTCCTTTTTCAATATTATTGAAGCATTTATCAGGGTTATTGTCTCATGAGCGGATACATATTTGAAT
GTATTTAGAAAAATAAACAAATAGGGGTTCCGCGCACATTTCCCCGAAAAGTGCCAC
